Addgene plasmid #52033: pTL-4
Purpose: Inducible expression of GST-unc43 in E. coli
Depositing lab: Meng-Qiu Dong. Depositing organization: National Institute of Biological Sciences, Beijing. Publication: CAMKII and Calcineurin regulate the lifespan of Caenorhabditis elegans through the FOXO transcription factor DAF-16. Tao L, Xie Q, Ding YH, Li ST, Peng S, Zhang YP, Tan D, Yuan Z, Dong MQ. Elife. 2013;2:e00518. doi: 10.7554/eLife.00518. Epub 2013 Jun 25. PubMed 23805378.
Backbone
  Vector backbone: pGEX-6P
  Total vector size (bp): 4998
  Vector type: Bacterial Expression
Growth in bacteria
  Bacterial resistance: Ampicillin, 100 μg/mL
  Growth temperature: 37°C
  Growth strain: DH5alpha
  Copy number: High Copy
Gene/Insert
  Gene/Insert name: Unc-43
  Species: C. elegans (nematode)
  Insert size (bp): 1560
  Entrez Gene: unc-43 (a.k.a. CELE_K11E8.1)
  Tag / fusion protein: GST (N terminal on insert)
  Cloning method: Restriction Enzyme; 5′ cloning site FseI (unknown if destroyed); 3′ cloning site AscI (unknown if destroyed)
  Sequencing primers: 5′ pGEX-5; 3′ pGEX-3
Terms and licenses: Academic/Nonprofit Terms; Industry Terms: Not Available to Industry
How to cite: pTL-4 was a gift from Meng-Qiu Dong (Addgene plasmid # 52033 ; http://n2t.net/addgene:52033 ; RRID:Addgene_52033)
