[The description below was written by a language model from this plasmid's Addgene catalogue record.]
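Description:
pTL-4 is a bacterial expression plasmid built on the pGEX-6P backbone for inducible production of a GST-tagged form of the Caenorhabditis elegans protein UNC-43 in E. coli. It is maintained as a high-copy plasmid under ampicillin selection. The record lists a total vector size of 4998 bp and an insert of 1560 bp. No feature table is supplied, so the origin of replication, promoter and other backbone elements are not itemised for this construct. pGEX-series vectors generally drive expression from the IPTG-inducible tac promoter with a plasmid-borne lacI repressor, which fits the stated inducible purpose. The 6P variants normally place a PreScission protease recognition site between GST and the cloning site so the tag can be removed after purification.

The insert is unc-43, the nematode gene encoding the calcium/calmodulin-dependent protein kinase II (CaMKII) homologue. It was cloned by restriction digestion between FseI and AscI sites, and it is not recorded whether those sites survive in the final plasmid. Glutathione S-transferase is fused to the N terminus of the insert, which allows affinity capture of the recombinant protein on glutathione resin. The record does not state which unc-43 isoform or region the 1560 bp fragment represents, or whether it carries any mutations.

The plasmid comes from work on how CaMKII and calcineurin regulate C. elegans lifespan through the FOXO transcription factor DAF-16. This suggests it was used to produce recombinant UNC-43 for biochemical experiments such as kinase or binding assays, although the record gives only inducible expression of the GST fusion as its purpose.
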