>Addgene plasmid #52033 | pTL-4 | addgene partial sequence | sequence record 81935 | pGEX-5 5'-GGGCTGGCAAGCCACGTTTGGTG-3'
GGGCCCCTGGGATCCGGCCGGCCCATGATGAACGCAAGCACCAAGTTTAGTGACAATTACGATGTGAAGG
AGGAACTTGGAAAAGGTGCCTTCTCAGTTGTTCGTCGTTGTGTTCATAAAACCACGGGCCTCGAGTTTGC
TGCCAAAATCATCAACACAAAGAAGCTATCCGCTCGTGACTTTCAGAAACTTGAGAGGGAAGCCAGAATT
TGCAGAAAACTCCAGCATCCAAATATTGTTAGACTACACGACAGTATTCAAGAGGAATCATTCCATTATC
TGGTTTTTGATCTCGTTACCGGAGGAGAACTGTTTGAGGACATTGTTGCTCGCGAGTTTTATTCAGAAGC
GGATGCAAGTCATTGCATTCAACAAATTCTCGAATCGATTGCTTATTGCCACTCTAACGGTATTGTTCAC
AGAGACTTGAAGCCAGAAAACTTGCTTCTCGCATCTAAAGCGAAGGGAGCTGCTGTAAAGCTTGCCGATT
TTGGTCTTGCAATCGAAGTGAACGATAGTGAAGCATGGCACGGATTTGCTGGAACTCCAGGATACTTGTC
GCCAGAAGTTCTCAAGAAGGATCCATACTCAAAGCCAGTTGATATCTGGGCTTGTGGTGTCATTCTGTAC
ATCCTTCTTGTTGGATACCCACCATTCTGGGATGAGGACCAACACCGTTTATACGCACAAATCAAGGCTG
GAGCCTATGATTACCCGAGCCCCGAATGGGATACGGTGACCCCGGAGGCAAAAAGCCTCATCGACAGCAT
GCTGACGGTGAACCCAAAGAAGCGTATCACCGCTGATCAGGCCTTGAAAGTCCCATGGATTTGCAATCGC
GAACGCGTTGCATCAGCTATCCACAGACAGGATACTGTTG
